Addgene plasmid #23674: pDONR223-EXOSC10
Depositing lab: William Hahn & David Root. Depositing organization: Dana-Farber Cancer Institute. Publication: COT drives resistance to RAF inhibition through MAP kinase pathway reactivation. Johannessen CM, Boehm JS, Kim SY, Thomas SR, Wardwell L, Johnson LA, Emery CM, Stransky N, Cogdill AP, Barretina J, Caponigro G, Hieronymus H, Murray RR, Salehi-Ashtiani K, Hill DE, Vidal M, Zhao JJ, Yang X, Alkan O, Kim S, Harris JL, Wilson CJ, Myer VE, Finan PM, Root DE, Roberts TM, Golub T, Flaherty KT, Dummer R, Weber BL, Sellers WR, Schlegel R, Wargo JA, Hahn WC, Garraway LA. Nature. 2010 Dec 16;468(7326):968-72. doi: 10.1038/nature09627 PubMed 21107320.
Backbone
  Vector backbone: pDONR223
  Backbone manufacturer: Invitrogen
  Backbone size w/o insert (bp): 5005
  Vector type: Gateway Donor vector
Growth in bacteria
  Bacterial resistance: Spectinomycin, 50 μg/mL
  Growth temperature: 37°C
  Growth strain: DH5alpha
  Copy number: High Copy
Gene/Insert
  Gene/Insert name: EXOSC10 (alt name: exosome component 10;EXOSC10)
  Species: H. sapiens (human)
  Insert size (bp): 2658
  Entrez Gene: EXOSC10 (a.k.a. PM-Scl, PM/Scl-100, PMSCL, PMSCL2, RRP6, Rrp6p, p2, p3, p4)
  Cloning method: Gateway Cloning
  Sequencing primers: 5′ M13pUC-fwd; 3′ M13rev
Terms and licenses: Academic/Nonprofit Terms; Industry Terms: Not Available to Industry
Depositor comments: The ORF has no Stop codon. This design enables easy recombination into a destination vector to add an epitope tag of choice and Stop codon to the ORF. Do NOT use this plasmid directly for transfections. A set of 4 custom lentiviral vectors is available ( pLX301 (http://www.addgene.org/25895/) , pLX302 (http://www.addgene.org/25896/) , pLX303 (http://www.addgene.org/25897/) , pLX304 (http://www.addgene.org/25890/) ) to be used to express these ORFs in mammalian cells. These plasmids are not included in the kit and must be ordered separately.
How to cite: pDONR223-EXOSC10 was a gift from William Hahn & David Root (Addgene plasmid # 23674 ; http://n2t.net/addgene:23674 ; RRID:Addgene_23674)
