[The description below was written by a language model from this plasmid's Addgene catalogue record.]
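Description:
pDONR223-EXOSC10 is a Gateway entry clone built in the Invitrogen pDONR223 donor backbone (about 5 kb without insert) and carrying the human EXOSC10 open reading frame, an insert of roughly 2.7 kb. EXOSC10, also known as RRP6 or PM/Scl-100, encodes exosome component 10. The plasmid is maintained in E. coli as a high-copy construct under spectinomycin selection. No feature table accompanies the record, so the origin of replication and the exact recombination sites are not itemised. Because the insert was introduced by Gateway cloning into a donor vector, the ORF would be expected to sit between attL-type sites that allow it to be moved by LR recombination. M13 forward and reverse primer sites flanking the insert are listed for sequence verification.

The ORF was deliberately cloned without a stop codon, so transfer into a suitable destination vector places it in frame with a C-terminal epitope tag and a vector-supplied stop codon. The record names no promoter, which is consistent with a donor backbone that lacks mammalian expression elements, and the depositors state explicitly that the plasmid should not be transfected directly. Instead it serves as a shuttle and archival source of the coding sequence. The depositors point to a companion set of four lentiviral destination vectors (pLX301 to pLX304), supplied separately, for expressing the ORF in mammalian cells. The clone belongs to a larger kit of ORF entry clones, and the associated publication concerns resistance to RAF inhibition through reactivation of the MAP kinase pathway.
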