>Addgene plasmid #23674 | pDONR223-EXOSC10 | depositor partial sequence | sequence record 11197 | Author sequence
ATGGCGCCACCCAGTACCCGGGAGCCCAGGGTCCTGTCGGCGACCAGCGCAACCAAATCCGACGGAGAGA
TGGTGCTGCCAGGCTTCCCGGACGCCGACAGCTTTGTGAAGTTTGCTCTTGGGTCCGTGGTGGCAGTCAC
CAAGGCATCTGGGGGCCTACCACAGTTTGGCGATGAGTATGATTTTTACCGAAGTTTTCCTGGCTTCCAA
GCATTTTGCGAAACACAGGGAGACAGGTTGCTTCAGTGCATGAGCAGAGTAATGCAGTACCATGGGTGTC
GCAGCAACATTAAGGATCGAAGTAAAGTGACTGAGCTGGAAGACAAGTTTGATTTACTAGTTGATGCCAA
TGATGTAATTCTGGAGAGAGTGGGTATTTTACTGGATGAAGCCTCAGGTGTAAACAAGAATCAACAGCCT
GTCCTCCCTGCCGGCTTGCAGGTCCCCAAAACGGTAGTGTCCAGCTGGAACCGTAAGGCAGCAGAATATG
GCAAAAAAGCAAAATCTGAAACTTTCCGGCTGCTTCATGCAAAAAATATCATCCGACCTCAGCTCAAGTT
TCGAGAGAAGATTGACAATTCCAACACACCATTTCTTCCTAAAATCTTCATCAAACCCAATGCTCAGAAA
CCTCTCCCTCAAGCTCTCTCTAAGGAAAGGCGGGAACGCCCACAGGATCGTCCTGAGGACTTGGACGTCC
CCCCTGCACTGGCTGATTTCATCCATCAGCAGAGAACCCAGCAGGTTGAGCAAGACATGTTTGCACATCC
TTATCAATATGAACTAAATCACTTTACCCCAGCAGATGCAGTGCTTCAAAAGCCACAACCCCAGTTATAC
AGACCTATAGAAGAGACACCATGCCATTTCATATCCTCCCTGGATGAACTCGTGGAACTCAACGAAAAGC
TCTTGAATTGTCAGGAATTTGCAGTTGACTTGGAGCACCACTCTTACAGGAGCTTCCTGGGACTGACCTG
CCTGATGCAAATTTCTACTCGGACGGAAGACTTCATCATTGACACCCTCGAGCTTCGAAGTGACATGTAC
ATTCTCAATGAGAGCCTCACAGACCCAGCCATCGTTAAGGTCTTTCATGGTGCTGATTCAGACATAGAAT
GGCTACAGAAAGACTTTGGGTTGTATGTAGTAAACATGTTTGATACTCATCAGGCAGCACGCCTTCTTAA
CCTGGGCAGGCACTCACTCGATCATCTCCTGAAACTCTACTGCAACGTGGACTCAAACAAGCAATATCAG
CTGGCTGATTGGAGAATACGCCCTCTGCCCGAGGAGATGCTCAGCTACGCCCGGGATGACACCCATTACC
TGCTATATATCTATGACAAAATGAGGCTGGAGATGTGGGAGCGCGGCAACGGGCAGCCCGTGCAGCTGCA
GGTGGTGTGGCAACGGAGCAGGGACATCTGCCTCAAGAAATTCATCAAACCTATCTTCACGGATGAGTCC
TACCTTGAACTCTATAGGAAGCAGAAGAAGCACCTTAACACACAGCAGTTGACAGCCTTTCAGCTGCTGT
TTGCCTGGAGGGATAAAACAGCTCGCAGGGAAGATGAAAGTTACGGATATGTACTGCCAAACCACATGAT
GCTGAAAATAGCTGAAGAACTGCCTAAGGAACCTCAGGGCATCATAGCTTGCTGCAACCCAGTACCGCCC
CTTGTGCGGCAGCAGATCAACGAAATGCACCTTTTAATCCAGCAGGCCCGAGAGATGCCCCTGCTCAAGT
CTGAAGTTGCAGCCGGAGTGAAGAAGAGCGGACCGCTGCCCAGTGCTGAGAGATTGGAGAATGTTCTCTT
TGGACCTCACGACTGCTCCCATGCCCCTCCGGATGGCTATCCAATCATCCCAACCAGTGGATCTGTGCCA
GTTCAGAAGCAGGCGAGCCTCTTCCCTGATGAAAAAGAAGATAACTTGCTGGGTACCACATGCCTGATTG
CCACAGCTGTCATCACGTTATTTAATGAACCTAGTGCTGAAGACAGTAAAAAGGGTCCATTGACAGTTGC
ACAGAAAAAAGCCCAGAACATCATGGAGTCCTTTGAAAATCCATTTAGGATGTTTCTGCCCTCACTGGGA
CACCGTGCTCCCGTCTCTCAGGCAGCGAAGTTCGATCCATCAACCAAAATCTATGAAATCAGCAACCGTT
GGAAGCTGGCCCAGGTACAAGTACAAAAAGACTCTAAAGAAGCTGTCAAGAAGAAGGCAGCTGAGCAAAC
AGCTGCCCGGGAACAGGCAAAGGAGGCGTGCAAAGCTGCAGCAGAACAGGCCATCTCCGTCCGACAGCAG
GTCGTGCTAGAAAATGCTGCAAAGAAGAGAGAGCGAGCAACAAGCGACCCAAGGACCACAGAACAGAAAC
AAGAGAAGAAACGACTCAAAATTTCCAAGAAGCCAAAGGACCCAGAGCCACCAGAAAAAGAGTTTACGCC
TTACGACTACAGCCAGTCAGACTTCAAGGCTTTTGCTGGAAACAGCAAATCCAAAGTTTCTTCTCAGTTT
GATCCAAATAAACAGACCCCGTCTGGCAAGAAATGCATTGCAGCCAAAAAAATTAAACAGTCGGTGGGAA
ACAAAAGCATGTCCTTTCCAACTGGAAAGTCAGACAGAGGCTTCAGGTACAACTGGCCACAGAGATAG
