>Addgene plasmid #23674 | pDONR223-EXOSC10 | addgene partial sequence | sequence record 29535 | 23674 with M13pUC-fwd
AGCTCGGGCCCAATAATGATTTTATTTTGACTGATAGTGACCTGTTCGTTGCAACAAATTGATGAGCAAT
GCTTTTTTATAATGCCAACTTTGTACAAAAAAGTTGGCATGGCGCCACCCAGTACCCGGGAGCCCAGGGT
CCTGTCGGCGACCAGCGCAACCAAATCCGACGGAGAGATGGTGCTGCCAGGCTTCCCGGACGCCGACAGC
TTTGTGAAGTTTGCTCTTGGGTCCGTGGTGGCAGTCACCAAGGCATCTGGGGGCCTACCACAGTTTGGCG
ATGAGTATGATTTTTACCGAAGTTTTCCTGGCTTCCAAGCATTTTGCGAAACACAGGGAGACAGGTTGCT
TCAGTGCATGAGCAGAGTAATGCAGTACCATGGGTGTCGCAGCAACATTAAGGATCGAAGTAAAGTGACT
GAGCTGGAAGACAAGTTTGATTTACTAGTTGATGCCAATGATGTAATTCTGGAGAGAGTGGGTATTTTAC
TGGATGAAGCCTCAGGTGTAAACAAGAATCAACAGCCTGTCCTCCCTGCCGGCTTGCAGGTCCCCAAAAC
GGTAGTGTCCAGCTGGAACCGTAAGGCAGCA
